>Addgene plasmid #127982 | pAC1748 | addgene full sequence | sequence record 254497 | Addgene NGS Result
ACCAATGCTTAATCAGTGAGGCACCTATCTCAGCGATCTGTCTATTTCGTTCATCCATAGTTGCCTGACT
CCCCGTCGTGTAGATAACTACGATACGGGAGGGCTTACCATCTGGCCCCAGCGCTGCGATGATACCGCGA
GAACCACGCTCACCGGCTCCGGATTTATCAGCAATAAACCAGCCAGCCGGAAGGGCCGAGCGCAGAAGTG
GTCCTGCAACTTTATCCGCCTCCATCCAGTCTATTAATTGTTGCCGGGAAGCTAGAGTAAGTAGTTCGCC
AGTTAATAGTTTGCGCAACGTTGTTGCCATCGCTACAGGCATCGTGGTGTCACGCTCGTCGTTTGGTATG
GCTTCATTCAGCTCCGGTTCCCAACGATCAAGGCGAGTTACATGATCCCCCATGTTGTGCAAAAAAGCGG
TTAGCTCCTTCGGTCCTCCGATCGTTGTCAGAAGTAAGTTGGCCGCAGTGTTATCACTCATGGTTATGGC
AGCGCTACATAATTCTCTTACTGTCATGCCATCCGTAAGATGCTTTTCTGTGACTGGTGAGTACTCAACC
AAGTCATTCTGAGAATAGTGTATGCGGCGACCGAGTTGCTCTTGCCCGGCGTCAATACGGGATAATACCG
CGCCACATAGCAGAACTTTAAAAGTGCTCATCATTGGAAAACGTTCTTCGGGGCGAAAACTCTCAAGGAT
CTTACCGCTGTTGAGATCCAGTTCGATGTAACCCACTCGTGCACCCAACTGATCTTCAGCATCTTTTACT
TTCACCAGCGTTTCTGGGTGAGCAAAAACAGGAAGGCAAAATGCCGCAAAAAAGGGAATAAGGGCGACAC
GGAAATGTTGAATACTCATATTCTTCCTTTTTCAATATTATTGAAGCATTTATCAGGGTTATTGTCTCAT
GAGCGGATACATATTTGAATGTATTTAGAAAAATAAACAAATAGGGGTCAGTGTTACAACCAATTAACCA
ATTCTGAACATTATCGCGAGCCCATTTATACCTGAATATGGCTCATAACACCCCTTGTTTGCCTGGCGGC
AGTAGCGCGGTGGTCCCACCTGACCCCATGCCGAACTCAGAAGTGAAACGCCGTAGCGCCGATGGTAGTG
TGGGGACTCCCCATGCGAGAGTAGGGAACTGCCAGGCATCAAATAAAACGAAAGGCTCAGTCGAAAGACT
GGGCCTTTCGCCCGGGCTAATTATGGGGTGTCGCCCTTATTCGACTCTATAGTGAAGTTCCTATTCTCTA
GAAAGTATAGGAACTTCTGAAGTGGGGATTTAAATGCGGCCGTGCTGAGGGTTTAATCGACGAAGCAGCT
GACGGCCAGTGCCAAGCTTAACGCGTACCGGGCCCAGTATATGTTCCGCAGATGACTGGAGCTCTGCCAT
ACGTGCCCTCTCAAGCACCATTTGTTCCATCTACAGAGACTAGTCACCAACTAGTCTATCAAGACTCACA
TGGTACATTGCTGAGACCAACTGACCAGAGGCAGGGTAGCGGATTGACGGCTCCATCTCCTTCACTTACA
AGGTCTATTGAAAGCCCTTTAGCATCACCAAGCGGAGAATAGATTGTTAAGCTTATTTTTTGTATACTGT
TTTGTGATAGCACGAAGTTTTTCCACGGTATCTTGTTAAAAATATATATTTGTGGCGGGCTTACCTACAT
CAAATTAATAAGAGACTAATTATAAACTAAACACACAAGCAAGCTACTTTAGGGTAAAAGTTTATAAATG
CTTTTGACGTATAAACGTTGCTTGTATTTATTATTACAATTAAAGGTGGATAGAAAACCTAGAGACTAGT
TAGAAACTAATCTCAGGTTTGCGTTAAACTAAATCAGAGCCCGAGAGGTTAACAGAACCTAGAAGGGGAC
TAGATATCCGGGTAGGGAAACAAAAAAAAAAAACAAGACAGCCACATATTAGGGAGACTAGTTAGAAGCT
AGTTCCAGGACTAGGAAAATAAAAGACAATGATACCACAGTCTAGTTGACAACTAGATAGATTCTAGATT
GAGGCCAAAGTCTCTGAGATCCAGGTTAGTTGCAACTAATACTAGTTAGTATCTAGTCTCCTATAACTCT
GAAGCTAGAATAACTTACTACTATTATCCTCACCACTGTTCAGCTGCGCAAACGGAGTGATTGCAAGGTG
TTCAGAGACTAGTTATTGACTAGTCAGTGACTAGCAATAACTAACAAGGTATTAACCTACCATGTCTGCC
ATCACCCTGCACTTCCTCGGGCTCAGCAGCCTTTTCCTCCTCATTTTCATGCTCATTTTCCTTGTTTAAG
ACTGTGACTAGTCAAAGACTAGTCCAGAACCACAAAGGAGAAATGTCTTACCACTTTCTTCATTGCTTGT
CTCTTTTGCATTATCCATGTCTGCAACTAGTTAGAGTCTAGTTAGTGACTAGTCCGACGAGGACTTGCTT
GTCTCCGGATTGTTGGAGGAACTCTCCAGGGCCTCAAGATCCACAACAGAGCCTTCTAGAAGACTGGTCA
ATAACTAGTTGGTCTTTGTCTGAGTCTGACTTACGAGGTTGCATACTCGCTCCCTTTGCCTCGTCAATCG
ATGAGAAAAAGCGCCAAAACTCGCAATATGGCTTTGAACCACACGGTGCTGAGACTAGTTAGAATCTAGT
CCCAAACTAGCTTGGATAGCTTACCTTTGCCCTTTGCGTTGCGACAGGTCTTGCAGGGTATGGTTCCTTT
CTCACCAGCTGATTTAGCTGCCTTGCTACCCTCACGGCGGATCTGCATAAAGAGTGGCTAGAGGTTATAA
ATTAGCACTGATCCTAGGTACGGGGCTGAATGTAACTTGCCYTTCCTTTCTCATCGCGCGGCAAGACAGG
CTTGCTCAAATTCCTACCAGTCACAGGGGTATGCACGGCGTACGGACCACTTGAACTAGTCACAGATTAG
TTAGCAACTAGTCTGCATTGAATGGCTGTACTTACGGGCCCTCGCCATTGTCCTGATCATTTCCAGCTTC
ACCCTCGTTGCTGCAAAGTAGTTAGTGACTAGTCAAGGACTAGTTGAAATGGGAGAAGAAACTCACGAAT
TCTCGACACCCTTAGTATTGTGGTCCTTGGACTTGGTGCTGCTATATATTAGCTAATACACTAGTTAGAC
TCACAGAAACTTACGCAGCTCGCTTGCKCTTCTTGGTAGGAGTCGGGGTTGGGAGAACAGTGCCTTCAAA
CAAGCCTTCATACCATGCTRCTTGACTAGTCAGGGACTAGTCACCAAGTAATCTAGATAGGACTTGCCTT
TGGCCTCCATCAGTTCCTTCATAGTGGGAGGTCCATTGTGCAATGTAAACTCCATGCCGTGGGAGTTCTT
GTCCTTCAAGTGCTTGACCAATATGTTTCTGTTGGCAGAGGGAACCTGTCAACTAGTTAATAACTAGTCA
GAAACTAGTATAGCAGTAGACTCACTGTACGCTTGAGGCATCCCTTCACTCGGCAGTAGACTTCATATGG
ATGGATATCAGGCACGCCATTGTCGTCCTGTGGACTAGTCAGTAACTAGGCTTAAAGCTAGTCGGGTCGG
CTTACTATCTTGAAATCCGGCAGCGTAAGCTCCCCGTCCTTAACTGCCTCGAGATAGTGACAGTACTCTG
GGGACTTTCGGAGATCGTTATCGCGAATGCTCGGCATACTAATCGTTGACTAGTCTTGGACTAGTCCCGA
GCAAAAAGGATTGGAGGAGGAGGAGGAAGGTGAGAGTGAGACAAAGAGCGAAATAAGAGCTTCAAAGGCT
ATCTCTAAGCAGTATGAAGGTTAAGTATCTAGTTCTTGACTAGATTTAAAAGAGATTTCGACTAGTTATG
TACCTGGAGTTTGGATATAGGAATGTGTTGTGGTAACGAAATGTAAGGGGGAGGAAAGAAAAAGTCGGTC
AAGAGGTAACTCTAAGTCGGCCATTCCTTTTTGGGAGGCGCTAACCATAAACGGCATGGTCGACTTAGAG
TTAGCTCAGGGAATTTAGGGAGTTATCTGCGACCACCGAGGAACGGCGGAATGCCAAAGAATCCCGATGG
AGCTCTAGCTGGCGGTTGACAACCCCACCTTTTGGCGTTTCTGCGGCGTTGCAGGCGGGACTGGATACTT
CGTAGAACCAGAAAGGCAAGGCAGAACGCGCTCAGCAAGAGTGTTGGAAGTGATAGCATGATGTGCCTTG
TTAACTAGGTCAAAATCTGCAGTATGCTTGATGTTATCCAAAGTGTGAGAGAGGAAGGTCCAAACATACA
CGATTTGGAGAGGGCCTAGGTATAAGAGTTTTTGAGTAGAACGCATGTGAGCCCAGCCATCTCGAGGAGA
TTAAACACGGGCCGGCATTTGATGGCTATGTTAGTACCCCAATGGAAACGGTGAGAGTCCAGTGGTCGCA
GATAACTCCCTAAATTCCCTGAGCTAACTCTAAGTCGACCATGCCGTTTATGGTTAGCGCCTCCCAAAAA
GGAATGGCCGACTTAGAGTTACCTCTTGACCGACTTTTTCTTTCCTCCCCCTTACATTTCGTTACCACAA
CACATTCCTATATCCAAACTCCAGGTACATAACTAGTCGAAATCTCTTTTAAATCTAGTCAAGAACTAGA
TACTTAACCTTCATACTGCTTAGAGATAGCCTTTGAAGCTCTTATTTCGCTCTTTGTCTCACTCTCACCT
TCCTCCTCCTCCTCCAATCCTTTTTGCTCGGGACTAGTCCAAGACTAGTCAACGATTAGTATGCCGAGCA
TTCGCGATAACGATCTCCGAAAGTCCCCAGAGTACTGTCACTATCTCGAGGCAGTTAAGGACGGGGAGCT
TACGCTGCCGGATTTCAAGATAGTAAGCCGACCCGACTAGCTTTAAGCCTAGTTACTGACTAGTCCACAG
GACGACAATGGCGTGCCTGATATCCATCCATATGAAGTCTACTGCCGAGTGAAGGGATGCCTCAAGCGTA
CAGTGAGTCTACTGCTATACTAGTTTCTGACTAGTTATTAACTAGTTGACAGGTTCCCTCTGCCAACAGA
AACATATTGGTCAAGCACTTGAAGGACAAGAACTCCCACGGCATGGAGTTTACATTGCACAATGGACCTC
CCACTATGAAGGAACTGATGGAGGCCAAAGGCAAGTCCTATCTAGATTACTTGGTGACTAGTCCCTGACT
AGTCAAGYAGCATGGTATGAAGGCTTGTTTGAAGGCACTGTTCTCCCAACCCCGACTCCTACCAAGAAGM
GCAAGCGAGCTGCGTAAGTTTCTGTGAGTCTAACTAGTGTATTAGCTAATATATAGCAGCACCAAGTCCA
AGGACCACAATACTAAGGGTGTCGAGAATTCGTGAGTTTCTTCTCCCATTTCAACTAGTCCTTGACTAGT
CACTAACTACTTTGCAGCAACGAGGGTGAAGCTGGAAATGATCAGGACAATGGCGAGGGCCCGTAAGTAC
AGCCATTCAATGCAGACTAGTTGCTAACTAATCTGTGACTAGTTCAAGTGGTCCGTACGCCGTGCATACC
CCTGTGACTGGTAGGAATTTGAGCAAGCCTGTCTTGCCGCGCGATGAGAAAGGAARGGCAAGTTACATTC
AGCCCCGTACCTAGGATCAGTGCTAATTTATAACCTCTAGCCACTCTTTATGCAGATCCGCCGTGAGGGT
AGCAAGGCAGCTAAATCAGCTGGTGAGAAAGGAACCATACCCTGCAAGACCTGTCGCAACGCAAAGGGCA
AAGGTAAGCTATCCAAGCTAGTTTGGGACTAGATTCTAACTAGTCTCAGCACCGTGTGGTTCAAAGCCAT
ATTGCGAGTTTTGGCGCTTTTTCTCATCGATTGACGAGGCAAAGGGAGCGAGTATGCAACCTCGTAAGTC
AGACTCAGACAAAGACCAACTAGTTATTGACCAGTCTTCTAGAAGGCTCTGTTGTGGATCTTGAGGCCCT
GGAGAGTTCCTCCAACAATCCGGAGACAAGCAAGTCCTCGTCGGACTAGTCACTAACTAGACTCTAACTA
GTTGCAGACATGGATAATGCAAAAGAGACAAGCAATGAAGAAAGTGGTAAGACATTTCTCCTTTGTGGTT
CTGGACTAGTCTTTGACTAGTCACAGTCTTAAACAAGGAAAATGAGCATGAAAATGAGGAGGAAAAGGCT
GCTGAGCCCGAGGAAGTGCAGGGTGATGGCAGACATGGTAGGTTAATACCTTGTTAGTTATTGCTAGTCA
CTGACTAGTCAATAACTAGTCTCTGAACACCTTGCAATCACTCCGTTTGCGCAGCTGAACAGTGGTGAGG
ATAATAGTAGTAAGTTATTCTAGCTTCAGAGTTATAGGAGACTAGATACTAACTAGTATTAGTTGCAACT
AACCTGGATCTCAGAGACTTTGGCCTCAATCTAGAATCTATCTAGTTGTCAACTAGACTGTGGTATCATT
GTCTTTTATTTTCCTAGTCCTGGAACTAGCTTCTAACTAGTCTCCCTAATATGTGGCTGTCTTGTTTTTT
TTTTTTGTTTCCCTACCCGGATATCTAGTCCCCTTMTAGGTTCTGTTAACCTCTCGGGCTCTGATTTAGT
TTAACGCAAACCTGAGATTAGTTTCTAACTAGTCTCTAGGTTTTCTATCCACCTTTAATTGTAATAATAA
ATACAAGCAACGTTTATACGTCAAAAGCATTTATAAGCTTTTACCCTAAAGTAGCTTGCTTGTGTGTTTA
GTTTATAATTAGTCTCTTATTAATTTGATGTAGGTAAGCCCGCCACAAATATATATTTTTAACAAGATAC
CGTGGAAAAACTTCGTGCTATCACAAAACAGTATACAAAAAATAAGCTTAACAATCTATTCTCCGCTTGG
TGATGCTAAAGGGCTTTCAATAGACCTTGTAAGTGAAGGAGATGGAGCCGTCAATCCGCTACCCTGCCTC
TGGTCAGTTGGTCTCAGCAATGTACCCTGTGAGTCTTGATAGACTAGTTGGTGACTAGTCTCTGTAGATG
GAACAAATGGTGCTTGAGAGGGCACGTATGGCAGAGCTCCAGTCATCTGCGGAACATATACTGGGCCCGG
GAAGATCTCATGGTCATAGCTGTTTCCGCTGAGGGTTTAATGCTGAGGGTTTAATTAAGACCTCAGCCGA
GACAGCAGAATCACCGCCCAAGTTAAGCCTTTGTGCTGATCATGCTCTCGAACGGGCCAAGTTCGGGAAA
AGCAAAGGAGCGTTTAGTGAGGGGCAATTTGACTCACCTCCCAGGCAACAGATGAGGGGGGCAAAAAGAA
AGAAATTTTCGTGAGTCAATATGGATTCCGAGCATCATTTTCTTGCGGTCTATCTTGCTACGTATGTTGA
TCTTGACGCTGTGGATCAAGCAACGCCACTCGCTCGCTCCATCGCAGGCTGGTCGCAGACAAATTAAAAG
GCGGCAAACTCGTACAGCCGCGGGGTTGTCCGCTGCAAAGTACAGAGTGATAAAAGCCGCCATGCGACCA
TCAACGCGTTGATGCCCAGCTTTTTCGATCCGAGAATCCACCGTAGAGGCGATAGCAAGTAAAGAAAAGC
TAAACAAAAAAAAATTTCTGCCCCTAAGCCATGAAAACGAGATGGGGTGGAGCAGAACCAAGGAAAGAGT
CGCGCTGGGCTGCCGTTCCGGAAGGTGTTGTAAAGGCTCGACGCCCAAGGTGGGAGTCTAGGAGAAGAAT
TTGCATCGGGAGTGGGGCGGGTTACCCCTCCATATCCAATGACAGATATCTACCAGCCAAGGGTTTGAGC
CCGCCCGCTTAGTCGTCGTCCTCGCTTGCCCCTCCATAAAAGGATTTCCCCTCCCCCTCCCACAAAATTT
TCTTTCCCTTCCTCTCCTTGTCCGCTTCAGTACGTATATCTTCCCTTCCCTCGCTTCTCTCCTCCATCCT
TCTTTCATCCATCTCCTGCTAACTTCTCTGCTCAGCACCTCTACGCATTACTAGCCGTAGTATCTGAGCA
CTTCTCCCTTTTATATTCCACAAAACATAACACAGACTTCGTATGTCCAAGCTCGAGAAGTTCACCAACT
GCTACTCCCTCAGCAAGACCCTCCGCTTCAAGGCTATCCCCGTCGGCAAGACCCAAGAGAATATCGATAA
CAAGCGCCTCCTCGTCGAGGATGAGAAGCGCGCCGAGGATTACAAGGGCGTCAAGAAGCTCCTCGATCGC
TACTACCTCTCCTTCATCAACGATGTCCTCCACTCCATCAAGCTCAAGAACCTCAACAACTACATCTCCC
TGTTCCGCAAGAAAACCCGCACCGAGAAAGAGAACAAAGAGCTGGAAAACCTCGAGATCAACCTCCGCAA
AGAGATCGCCAAGGCCTTCAAGGGCAACGAGGGCTACAAGTCCCTGTTCAAGAAGGATATCATCGAAACC
ATCCTGCCTGAGTTCCTCGATGATAAGGATGAGATCGCCCTCGTCAACTCCTTCAACGGCTTCACTACCG
CCTTCACCGGTTTCTTCGATAACCGCGAAAACATGTTCTCCGAGGAAGCCAAGTCCACCTCTATCGCCTT
CCGCTGCATCAACGAGAACTTGACCCGCTACATCAGCAACATGGATATCTTCGAGAAGGTCGATGCCATC
TTCGACAAGCACGAGGTCCAAGAGATCAAAGAAAAGATCCTCAACTCCGATTACGATGTCGAGGATTTCT
TCGAGGGCGAGTTCTTCAACTTCGTGCTCACCCAAGAGGGCATCGATGTCTACAACGCCATCATCGGCGG
CTTCGTCACCGAGTCCGGCGAGAAGATCAAGGGCCTCAACGAGTACATCAACCTCTACAATCAAAAGACC
AAGCAGAAGCTCCCCAAGTTCAAGCCCCTCTACAAGCAGGTCCTCTCCGATCGCGAGTCCCTGTCCTTCT
ACGGCGAGGGTTACACCTCCGATGAGGAAGTCCTCGAGGTCTTTCGCAACACCCTCAACAAGAACTCCGA
GATCTTCTCCAGCATCAAGAAGTTGGAGAAGCTTTTCAAGAACTTCGATGAGTACTCCTCCGCCGGCATC
TTCGTCAAGAACGGCCCTGCTATCTCCACCATCTCCAAGGACATCTTCGGCGAGTGGAACGTCATCCGCG
ATAAGTGGAACGCCGAGTACGATGACATCCACCTCAAGAAGAAGGCCGTCGTTACCGAGAAGTACGAGGA
TGATCGCCGCAAGTCCTTCAAGAAGATCGGCTCCTTCAGCCTCGAGCAGCTCCAAGAGTACGCCGATGCC
GATCTCTCCGTCGTCGAGAAGCTGAAAGAGATCATCATCCAGAAGGTGGACGAGATCTACAAGGTCTACG
GCTCCTCTGAGAAGCTGTTCGATGCCGACTTCGTCCTCGAAAAGTCCCTGAAGAAGAACGACGCCGTCGT
CGCTATCATGAAGGATCTGCTCGATTCCGTGAAGTCGTTCGAGAACTACATCAAGGCTTTCTTCGGTGAG
GGCAAAGAGACTAACCGCGACGAGAGCTTCTACGGTGATTTCGTCCTGGCCTACGATATCCTCCTCAAGG
TCGATCACATCTACGATGCTATCCGCAACTACGTCACCCAGAAGCCTTACTCCAAGGATAAGTTCAAGTT
GTACTTCCAGAATCCTCAGTTCATGGGCGGCTGGGACAAAGACAAAGAAACCGATTACCGCGCCACCATC
CTCCGCTACGGCAGCAAGTACTACCTCGCCATCATGGATAAGAAATACGCCAAGTGCCTCCAAAAGATCG
ATAAGGACGATGTCAACGGCAACTACGAAAAGATCAACTACAAGCTGCTCCCCGGTCCTAACAAGATGCT
GCCCAAGGTGTTCTTCAGCAAGAAATGGATGGCCTACTACAACCCCTCCGAGGATATCCAGAAGATCTAT
AAGAACGGCACCTTCAAAAAGGGCGATATGTTCAACCTCAACGATTGCCACAAGCTCATCGATTTCTTCA
AGGATTCCATCTCGCGCTACCCCAAGTGGTCCAACGCCTACGATTTCAACTTCTCCGAGACTGAGAAGTA
TAAGGATATCGCTGGCTTCTACCGTGAGGTCGAGGAACAGGGTTACAAGGTGTCCTTCGAGTCCGCCTCC
AAGAAAGAGGTCGATAAGCTCGTCGAAGAGGGCAAGCTCTACATGTTCCAAATCTACAACAAGGATTTCT
CCGATAAGTCCCACGGCACCCCTAACCTCCACACCATGTACTTCAAGCTGCTGTTCGACGAGAACAACCA
CGGCCAGATCCGCCTCTCCGGCGGTGCCGAGCTGTTCATGCGCCGTGCTAGCCTGAAGAAAGAAGAGTTG
GTCGTCCATCCTGCTAACTCCCCGATCGCCAACAAGAATCCTGATAACCCCAAGAAAACTACCACCTTGT
CCTACGACGTCTACAAGGACAAGCGCTTCAGCGAGGATCAGTACGAGCTGCACATCCCTATCGCCATCAA
CAAGTGCCCTAAGAACATCTTCAAGATCAATACCGAGGTCCGCGTCCTCCTGAAGCACGATGACAACCCC
TACGTCATCGGTATCGATCGCGGCGAGCGCAACCTCCTCTACATCGTCGTCGTCGATGGCAAGGGTAACA
TCGTCGAGCAGTACTCCCTGAACGAAATCATCAACAACTTCAACGGTATCCGCATCAAGACCGACTACCA
CAGCCTCCTCGATAAGAAAGAAAAAGAGCGCTTCGAGGCCCGCCAGAACTGGACCTCCATCGAGAACATC
AAAGAGTTGAAGGCCGGCTACATCTCGCAGGTCGTCCACAAGATCTGCGAGCTGGTCGAGAAGTATGATG
CCGTGATCGCTCTCGAGGATCTGAACTCCGGCTTCAAGAACAGCCGCGTCAAGGTTGAGAAGCAGGTCTA
CCAAAAGTTCGAGAAGATGCTCATCGACAAGCTCAACTACATGGTCGACAAGAAGTCGAACCCCTGCGCC
ACCGGCGGAGCCCTCAAGGGCTACCAGATCACTAACAAGTTCGAGTCGTTCAAGTCCATGAGCACCCAGA
ACGGTTTCATCTTCTACATCCCCGCCTGGCTCACCTCCAAGATCGATCCCTCGACCGGCTTCGTGAACCT
GCTCAAGACCAAGTACACCTCCATTGCCGATTCCAAGAAGTTCATCTCCAGCTTCGATCGCATCATGTAC
GTCCCCGAGGAAGATCTCTTCGAGTTCGCCCTGGATTATAAGAACTTCAGCCGCACCGACGCCGATTACA
TTAAGAAGTGGAAGCTCTACTCCTACGGCAACCGCATCCGCATCTTCCGCAATCCTAAGAAGAACAACGT
TTTCGATTGGGAAGAAGTCTGCCTCACCTCCGCCTACAAAGAACTGTTCAACAAGTACGGCATCAACTAC
CAGCAGGGCGACATCCGCGCTCTGCTCTGCGAGCAGTCCGATAAGGCCTTCTACTCCTCCTTCATGGCCC
TCATGTCCCTGATGCTCCAGATGCGCAACTCCATCACCGGCCGGACCGATGTCGATTTCCTCATCTCCCC
TGTCAAGAACTCGGATGGTATCTTCTACGATTCCCGGAACTACGAGGCTCAAGAGAACGCCATCTTGCCC
AAGAACGCCGACGCCAACGGCGCCTACAATATCGCCCGCAAGGTCCTCTGGGCCATCGGCCAGTTCAAGA
AAGCTGAGGACGAGAAGCTCGATAAGGTCAAGATCGCCATTTCCAACAAAGAGTGGCTCGAGTACGCCCA
GACCTCCGTCAAGCACAAGCGCCCTGCCGCCACCAAGAAGGCTGGCCAGGCAAAGAAGAAGAAAGGCTCG
TACCCCTACGATGTCCCCGATTACGCTTACCCTTACGACGTGCCTGACTACGCCTATCCGTACGACGTCC
CGGATTATGCCCCTCCCAAGAAGAAGCGCAAGGTCTGAAAGTCTACTGCGGACATTCGATTTATGCCGTT
ATGACTTCCTTAAAAAAGCCTTTACGAATGAAAGAAATGGAATTAGACTTGTTATGTAGTTGATTCTACA
ATGGATTATGATTCCTGAACTTCAAATCCGCTGTTCATTATTAATCTCAGCTCTTCCCGTAAAGCCAATG
TTGAAACTATTCGTAAATGTACCTCGTTTTGCGTGTACCTTGCTTATCACGTGATATTACATGACCTGGA
CAGAGTTCTGCGCGAAAGTCATAACGTAAATCCCGGGCGGTAGGTGCGTCCCGGGCGGAAGGTAGTTTTC
TCGTCCACCCCAACGCGTTTATCAACCTCAACTTTCAACAACCATCATGCCACCAAAAGCGCGTAAAACA
AAGCGAGATTTGATTGAGCAAGAGGGCAGGATCCAATGCGCGATTCAAGACATTAAAAATGGAAAATTTC
AAAAAATTGCGCCCGCAGCGCGTGCATACAAAATTCATCCCAATACATTAAGACCTCAGCACTAGGTAAT
ATCGCGTGCATTCCGCGGTTTTTTGGGGTAGTCATCTAATGAAACAGACCCGGACGCAGCAGAGGAAGCC
CGCGATGACTCTATACCACCGTACGCCGATATATCATCATCGCGGCGATGGAGAAGTGGGGTTGACTCCG
AAGACACTTCAAAGGAGCGACGCTGTTGATTTGTAGACGACGCTTGATAGGGAGAAGCATTATTGTCGTG
ATGCTCGCCCAACAGAGGCCGACTCGCCTCATCCGTCATAACGAACGCTGTGTAAAGCGGAGTGGGGGGG
AAAGTGTGGATTGTGGAGAGTATGCGATAGTGTTGAGGCTGATCAGACGGCGAATCGGGCCAGATATGAC
CAGTTTAGAGGCCTCATTTGACTATAATTTACATAAATTAGATAAATAGAGATGAACGCATGCAATAATT
GCAGCAAATATTGATGAAGCGAGAGGTAGGACGATGAAGGACTGTGAGCAGTTCAAGGTATCAGCAGAGT
CAAGGGCCTGATGCAATGGCGGTGATCCGTGATCAGCGAACGGAAGGGGCGCTAACTCTGTTTCTTTACC
AATGATCGGAAGCTCCTGCTGGCGGACTTATGAGTCATTCACGAATCATTTCTCAGTTATTTGTGGATGC
CCTCGTTCTGTCCACAATTTCTTTCCGCCCCAAGTCTTTTAAGTTCTTTAACATCTATATTCTTGCACTT
CCAATGGCATCCCTTCGCTCCGTACTCAAGAGCCAGAGCTTGCGACACACCGTGCGATCCTACTCCTCGC
AAACCATGCCTCCCGCCTCACCCTTTGCTCCCCGCCACTTCCTCTCCATTGCGGACCTCTCGCCCTCCGA
GTTCGCAACCCTTGTTCGCAATGCCTCCTCACACAAACGGGCTATCAAGTCGGGGTCAATGCCCCAAAAC
TTGCAGGGATCACTCCTTGGGAAAACTGTGGCCATGATCTTCAGCAAACGAAGCACGAGGACAAGGGTAT
CTACAGAAGGGGCCGTTGTGCAGATGGGAGGTCATCCGATGTTCTTGGGCAAGGATGATATCCAACTAGG
TGTCAACGAGTCCCTATACGACACCTCCGTTGTCATTTCGTCCATGGTATCCTGCATTGTAGCCCGTGTC
GGTAAACATGCAGAGGTCGCAGATCTGGCGAAGCACTCTTCGGTTCCAGTCATCAATGCTTTGTGTGACT
CTTTCCACCCTCTCCAAGCCGTGGCCGATTTCCAGACCATCTATGAAGCATTCACCCCCAAGGCGCACCA
CCTTTCAAGTCTAGGGTTGGAAGGATTGAAGATCGCTTGGGTGGGTGACGCCAACAACGTCCTGTTCGAT
ATGGCCATTGCTGCTACAAAAATGGGTGTCGACATTGCTGTCGCTACTCCCAAGGGGTACGAAATCCCTC
CTCACATGCTGGAGCTCATCAAGTCTGCTGGAGAGGGTGTCTCGAAACCAGGAAAGCTTCTGCAAACCAA
TATTCCCGAAGAAGCGGTCAAGGACGCCGATATTCTGGTCACAGACACCTGGGTCTCTATGGGCCAAGAG
GAAGAGAAGGCTCAGAGGCTGAAGGAGTTTGATGGTTTCCAAATCACTGCTGAACTCGCCAAGCGAGGAG
GAGCTAAGGAGGGCTGGAAGTTCATGCACTGTCTCCCGCGACACCCTGAGGAGGTCAGCGACGAGGTTTT
CTACAGCAACCGGTCACTTGTCTTCCCTGAGGCTGAGAACCGGTTATGGGCTGCGATTTCCGCCTTGGAG
GGTTTCGTTGTCAATAAGGGAAAAATTGAATAAATATAACCAGGCTTCCATTTAAATATATAGAGGCTGG
CGTTATCAAACTGATGAGTTGACGGGTATGAGATCATTCCGTCCCTAAATATATTTACTCCGATCACGTA
AAAGCCTGTTAGTAGAAGCATTTTCCCAATTATCCTGACCAATTCTTTCTAGCATATATCAAATAACTAA
TTGACATGTTCTCTCGCTTCCTTATATTACTCAGAGTATTGGAAATGGGGCAAATCGCACCCGGTGACTT
TCACATGTCACGAATGCGGAGTCGTCCTAGCCAAGGTAGATCCAGGCCTAACACACCCCAACCCTCGACT
CTCCTCATTCCATACTCTTGACCTCTATCCAGCACATTCTTCTGAGGTTTCGCAATGGCTGTAGGTGGCG
CTGAGGCATCCCCACTACCGCATTAAGACCTCAGCGCGGCCGCAAATTTAAATAAAATGAAGTGAAGTTC
CTATACTTTCTAGAGAATAGGAACTTCTATAGTGAGTCGAATAAGGGCGACACAAAATTTATTCTAAATG
CATAATAAATACTGATAACATCTTATAGTTTGTATTATATTTTGTATTATCGTTGACATGTATAATTTTG
ATATCAAAAACTGATTTTCCCTTTATTATTTTCGAGATTTATTTTCTTAATTCTCTTTAACAAACTAGAA
ATATTGTATATACAAAAAATCATAAATAATAGATGAATAGTTTAATTATAGGTGTTCATCAATCGAAAAA
GCAACGTATCTTATTTAAAGTGCGTTGCTTTTTTCTCATTTATAAGGTTAAATAATTCTCATATATCAAG
CAAAGTGACAGGCGCCCTTAAATATTCTGACAAATGCTCTTTCCCTAAACTCCCCCCATAAAAAAACCCG
CCGAAGCGGGTTTTTACGTTATTTGCGGATTAACGATTACTCGTTATCAGAACCGCCCAGGGGGCCCGAG
CTTAAGACTGGCCGTCGTTTTACAACACAGAAAGAGTTTGTAGAAACGCAAAAAGGCCATCCGTCAGGGG
CCTTCTGCTTAGTTTGATGCCTGGCAGTTCCCTACTCTCGCCTTCCGCTTCCTCGCTCACTGACTCGCTG
CGCTCGGTCGTTCGGCTGCGGCGAGCGGTATCAGCTCACTCAAAGGCGGTAATACGGTTATCCACAGAAT
CAGGTGATAACGCAGGAAAGAACATGTGAGCAAAAGGCCAGCAAAAGGCCAGGAACCGTAAAAAGGCCGC
GTTGCTGGCGTTTTTCCATAGGCTCCGCCCCCCTGACGAGCATCACAAAAATCGACGCTCAAGTCAGAGG
TGGCGAAACCCGACAGGACTATAAAGATACCAGGCGTTTCCCCCTGGAAGCTCCCTCGTGCGCTCTCCTG
TTCCGACCCTGCCGCTTACCGGATACCTGTCCGCCTTTCTCCCTTCGGGAAGCGTGGCGCTTTCTCATAG
CTCACGCTGTAGGTATCTCAGTTCGGTGTAGGTCGTTCGCTCCAAGCTGGGCTGTGTGCACGAACCCCCC
GTTCAGCCCTACCGCTGCGCCTTATCCGGTAACTATCGTCTTGAGTCCAACCCGGTAAGACACGACTTAT
CGCCACTGGCAGCAGCCACTGGTAACAGGATTAGCAGAGCGAGGTATGTAGGCGGTGCTACAGAGTTCTT
GAAGTGGTGGGCTAACTACGGCTACACTAGAAGAACAGTATTTGGTATCTGCGCTCTGCTGAAGCCAGTT
ACCTTCGGAAAAAGAGTTGGTAGCTCTTGATCCGGCAAACAAACCACCGCTGGTAGCGGTGGTTTTTTTG
TTTGCAAGCAGCAGATTACGCGCAGAAAAAAAGGATCTCAAGAAGATCCTTTGATCTTTTCTACGGGGTC
TGACGCTCAGTGGAACGACGCGCGCGTAACTCACGTTAAGGGATTTTGGTCATGAGCTTGCGCCGTCCCG
TCAAGTCAGCGTAATGCTCTGCTT
Features (pLannotate 1.2.2; 12 found; start..end, strand, type, name):
    862..958     -  promoter       AmpR promoter (fragment): bla
    988..1012    -  CDS            KanR (fragment): aminoglycoside phosphotransferase; aph(3')-Ia; confers resistance to kanamycin
   1041..1156    +  ncRNA          5S rRNA: Accession: RF00001 - 5S ribosomal RNA
   1160..1200    +  terminator     rrnB T1 terminator (fragment): transcription terminator T1 from the E. coli rrnB gene
   1244..1277    +  protein_bind   FRT (minimal): supports FLP-mediated excision but not integration (Turan and Bode, 2011) FLP recombinase from the Saccharomyces cerevisiae 2μ plasmid
   1590..6838    -  rep_origin     AMA1: replication origin from Aspergillus nidulans (Aleksenko and Clutterbuck, 1996)
  13094..14170   +  CDS            argB: OTC_EMENI - Experimental evidence at transcript level: Swiss-Prot protein existence level 2. From Emericella nidulans (strain FGSC A4 / ATCC 38163 / CBS 112.46 / NRRL 194 / M139) (Aspergillus nidulans).
  14624..14657   -  protein_bind   FRT (minimal): supports FLP-mediated excision but not integration (Turan and Bode, 2011) FLP recombinase from the Saccharomyces cerevisiae 2μ plasmid
  15127..15146   +  CDS            lacZα (fragment): LacZα fragment of β-galactosidase; lacZ fragment
  15171..15188   -  terminator     rrnB T2 terminator (fragment): transcription terminator T2 from the E. coli rrnB gene
  15413..16001   -  rep_origin     ori: high-copy-number ColE1/pMB1/pBR322/pUC origin of replication
  16123..859     -  CDS            AmpR (across the origin): β-lactamase; bla; confers resistance to ampicillin, carbenicillin, and related antibiotics
