[The description below was written by a language model from this plasmid's Addgene catalogue record and pLannotate feature annotations shown in this document.]
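Description:
pAC1748 is an E. coli–Aspergillus shuttle plasmid of about 16.1 kb, built on the pAC573 backbone, for CRISPR genome editing in filamentous fungi with the Cpf1 (Cas12a) nuclease. In bacteria it is maintained through a high-copy ColE1/pUC-type origin and selected with ampicillin via the β-lactamase gene. In Aspergillus it replicates autonomously rather than integrating, thanks to the roughly 5.2 kb AMA1 sequence from Aspergillus nidulans. It is selected through argB, the A. nidulans ornithine carbamoyltransferase gene, which complements arginine auxotrophy in argB-deficient recipient strains.

The payload is a synthetic Lachnospiraceae bacterium Cpf1 coding sequence of about 3.8 kb, codon optimized for A. nidulans, carrying a C-terminal SV40 nuclear localization signal and driven by the constitutive A. nidulans tef1 promoter. The plasmid also contains a USER cloning cassette defined by PacI and Nt.BbvCI sites, which yields single-stranded overhangs for ligation-free insertion of uracil-containing PCR fragments. This is presumably the entry point for a crRNA expression unit, although the record does not describe that cassette in detail.

The automated feature table does not annotate the Cpf1 gene, the tef1 promoter or the USER cassette. These most likely lie in the large unannotated stretch between AMA1 and argB. The table does pick up two minimal FRT sites, one on each side of the region spanning AMA1 through argB. It also lists short fragments of KanR, lacZα and the rrnB terminators, along with a 5S rRNA match, all of which appear to be backbone remnants with no stated function. The plasmid is intended for transient, marker-selected delivery of Cpf1 for fast, efficient gene editing in Aspergilli.
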