Addgene plasmid #127982: pAC1748
Purpose: AMA1 plasmid with Aspergillus optimized Cpf1, argB selection marker, and USER cassette (PacI/Nt.BbvCI)
Depositing lab: Uffe Mortensen. Depositing organization: Danmarks Tekniske Universitet. Publication: Cpf1 enables fast and efficient genome editing in Aspergilli. Vanegas KG, Jarczynska ZD, Strucko T, Mortensen UH. Fungal Biol Biotechnol. 2019 May 1;6:6. doi: 10.1186/s40694-019-0069-6. eCollection 2019. PubMed 31061713.
Backbone
  Vector backbone: pAC573
  Backbone size w/o insert (bp): 10868
  Total vector size (bp): 16125
  Vector type: Bacterial Expression, CRISPR ; Fungal Expression
  Selectable markers: argB
Growth in bacteria
  Bacterial resistance: Ampicillin, 100 μg/mL
  Growth temperature: 37°C
  Growth strain: DH5alpha
  Copy number: Unknown
Gene/Insert
  Gene/Insert name: Cpf1 (alt name: Lb_Cpf1 ; Cas12a)
  Species: Synthetic; Lachnospiraceae bacterium
  Insert size (bp): 3846
  Mutation: codon optimized for Aspergillus nidulans
  Promoter: Aspergillus nidulans tef1 promoter
  Tag / fusion protein: SV40 NLS (C terminal on insert)
  Cloning method: Unknown
  Sequencing primers: 5′ CTTCTCTGCTCAGCACCTCTACG; 3′ GCTTTACGGGAAGAGCTGAGAT
Resource information
  A portion of this plasmid was derived from a plasmid made by: The cpf1 gene contained in the vector is custom made version that we bought from Thermo Fisher Scientific.
Terms and licenses: Academic/Nonprofit Terms; Industry Terms: Not Available to Industry
How to cite: pAC1748 was a gift from Uffe Mortensen (Addgene plasmid # 127982 ; http://n2t.net/addgene:127982 ; RRID:Addgene_127982)
